Addgene plasmid #191617: pXD70LacZ1-promoterless-LacZ
Purpose: E. coli - Eggerthella lenta shuttle plasmid (KanR), promoterless-lacZ
Depositing lab: Emily Balskus. Depositing organization: Harvard University. Publication: Genetic manipulation of the human gut bacterium Eggerthella lenta reveals a widespread family of transcriptional regulators. Dong X, Guthrie BGH, Alexander M, Noecker C, Ramirez L, Glasser NR, Turnbaugh PJ, Balskus EP. Nat Commun. 2022 Dec 9;13(1):7624. doi: 10.1038/s41467-022-33576-3. PubMed 36494336.
Backbone
  Vector backbone: pXD69m2
  Vector type: Bacterial Expression
Growth in bacteria
  Bacterial resistance: Ampicillin and Kanamycin, 100 & 50 μg/mL
  Growth temperature: 37°C
  Growth strain: DH5alpha
  Copy number: High Copy
Gene/Insert
  Gene/Insert name: lacZ
  Species: E. coli
Terms and licenses: Academic/Nonprofit Terms; Industry Terms: Not Available to Industry
How to cite: pXD70LacZ1-promoterless-LacZ was a gift from Emily Balskus (Addgene plasmid # 191617 ; http://n2t.net/addgene:191617 ; RRID:Addgene_191617)
