[The description below was written by a language model from this plasmid's Addgene catalogue record and pLannotate feature annotations shown in this document.]
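Description:
pXD70LacZ1-promoterless-LacZ is a 9.3 kb E. coli–Eggerthella lenta shuttle plasmid built on the pXD69m2 backbone and catalogued as a bacterial expression vector. In E. coli it is maintained as a high-copy plasmid through a ColE1/pUC-type origin. It carries two selectable markers: a β-lactamase gene (AmpR) with its native bla promoter, and an aphA-3 aminoglycoside phosphotransferase gene conferring kanamycin resistance. The catalogue entry highlights kanamycin resistance in its description of the shuttle plasmid, which suggests, though the record does not say so, that this is the marker used in E. lenta. A short fragment resembling a streptothricin acetyltransferase gene lies next to KanR. It is probably a remnant carried along with the resistance cassette rather than a functional marker.

The payload is the full-length E. coli lacZ coding sequence for β-galactosidase. It is preceded by a BioBrick-style prefix and followed by the phage T7 early (T7Te) terminator, and no promoter is annotated upstream of it. An rrnB T1 terminator is also present elsewhere on the backbone and may help limit read-through transcription. As the name indicates, the reporter is deliberately promoterless, so the plasmid most plausibly serves as a background control or as a recipient for candidate promoter or regulatory sequences in β-galactosidase reporter assays, although the record does not describe specific experiments. About 2.7 kb at the end of the sequence carries no annotation. This region presumably holds the replication functions needed for maintenance in E. lenta, but neither the feature table nor the catalogue fields identify that replicon.
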