Features (pLannotate 1.2.2; 9 found; start..end, strand, type, name):
     35..106     +  terminator     rrnB T1 terminator: transcription terminator T1 from the E. coli rrnB gene
    287..875     -  rep_origin     ori: high-copy-number ColE1/pMB1/pBR322/pUC origin of replication
   1046..1906    -  CDS            AmpR: β-lactamase; bla; confers resistance to ampicillin, carbenicillin, and related antibiotics
   1907..2011    -  promoter       AmpR promoter: bla
   2254..2273    +  misc_feature   BioBrick prefix: BioBrick prefix for parts that start with "ATG"
   2276..5347    +  CDS            lacZ: BGAL_ECOLI - Experimental evidence at protein level: Swiss-Prot protein existence level 1. From Escherichia coli (strain K12).
   5368..5395    +  terminator     T7Te terminator: phage T7 early transcription terminator
   5518..6312    -  CDS            KanR: aminoglycoside phosphotransferase; aphA-3; confers resistance to kanamycin
   6408..6623    -  CDS            satA (fragment): STA_BACSU - Also known as yyaR. Experimental evidence at protein level: Swiss-Prot protein existence level 1. Involved in resistance to streptothricin, a broad-spectrum antibiotic produced by streptomycetes. Detoxifies streptothricin via acetylation of the beta amino group of the first beta-lysyl moiety of streptothricin. From Bacillus subtilis (strain 168).
>Addgene plasmid #191617 | pXD70LacZ1-promoterless-LacZ | addgene full sequence | sequence record 375750 | Addgene NGS Result
TGCTGCCGCCAAGCTTGCTGGGGCTTTTCTTTTTCAAATAAAACGAAAGGCTCAGTCGAAAGACTGGGCC
TTTCGTTTTATCTGTTGTTTGTCGGTGAACGCTCTCTACTAGAGGAGCTCATGCCGGCGGCACCTCGCTA
ACGGATTCACCACTCCAAGAATTGGAGCCAATCAATTCTTGCGGAGAACTGTGAATGCGCAAACCAACCC
TTGGCAGAACATATCCATCGCGTCCGCCATCTCCAGCAGCCGCACGCGGCGCATCTCGGGCCGCGTTGCT
GGCGTTTTTCCATAGGCTCCGCCCCCCTGACGAGCATCACAAAAATCGACGCTCAAGTCAGAGGTGGCGA
AACCCGACAGGACTATAAAGATACCAGGCGTTTCCCCCTGGAAGCTCCCTCGTGCGCTCTCCTGTTCCGA
CCCTGCCGCTTACCGGATACCTGTCCGCCTTTCTCCCTTCGGGAAGCGTGGCGCTTTCTCATAGCTCACG
CTGTAGGTATCTCAGTTCGGTGTAGGTCGTTCGCTCCAAGCTGGGCTGTGTGCACGAACCCCCCGTTCAG
CCCGACCGCTGCGCCTTATCCGGTAACTATCGTCTTGAGTCCAACCCGGTAAGACACGACTTATCGCCAC
TGGCAGCAGCCACTGGTAACAGGATTAGCAGAGCGAGGTATGTAGGCGGTGCTACAGAGTTCTTGAAGTG
GTGGCCTAACTACGGCTACACTAGAAGGACAGTATTTGGTATCTGCGCTCTGCTGAAGCCAGTTACCTTC
GGAAAAAGAGTTGGTAGCTCTTGATCCGGCAAACAAACCACCGCTGGTAGCGGTGGTTTTTTTGTTTGCA
AGCAGCAGATTACGCGCAGAAAAAAAGGATCTCAAGAAGATCCTTTGATCTTTTCTACGGGGTCTGACGC
TCAGTGGAACGAAAACTCACGTTAAGGGATTTTGGTCATGAGATTATCAAAAAGGATCTTCACCTAGATC
CTTTTAAATTAAAAATGAAGTTTTAAATCAATCTAAAGTATATATGAGTAAACTTGGTCTGACAGTTACC
AATGCTTAATCAGTGAGGCACCTATCTCAGCGATCTGTCTATTTCGTTCATCCATAGTTGCCTGACTCCC
CGTCGTGTAGATAACTACGATACGGGAGGGCTTACCATCTGGCCCCAGTGCTGCAATGATACCGCGAGAC
CCACGCTCACCGGCTCCAGATTTATCAGCAATAAACCAGCCAGCCGGAAGGGCCGAGCGCAGAAGTGGTC
CTGCAACTTTATCCGCCTCCATCCAGTCTATTAATTGTTGCCGGGAAGCTAGAGTAAGTAGTTCGCCAGT
TAATAGTTTGCGCAACGTTGTTGCCATTGCTGCAGGCATCGTGGTGTCACGCTCGTCGTTTGGTATGGCT
TCATTCAGCTCCGGTTCCCAACGATCAAGGCGAGTTACATGATCCCCCATGTTGTGCAAAAAAGCGGTTA
GCTCCTTCGGTCCTCCGATCGTTGTCAGAAGTAAGTTGGCCGCAGTGTTATCACTCATGGTTATGGCAGC
ACTGCATAATTCTCTTACTGTCATGCCATCCGTAAGATGCTTTTCTGTGACTGGTGAGTACTCAACCAAG
TCATTCTGAGAATAGTGTATGCGGCGACCGAGTTGCTCTTGCCCGGCGTCAACACGGGATAATACCGCGC
CACATAGCAGAACTTTAAAAGTGCTCATCATTGGAAAACGTTCTTCGGGGCGAAAACTCTCAAGGATCTT
ACCGCTGTTGAGATCCAGTTCGATGTAACCCACTCGTGCACCCAACTGATCTTCAGCATCTTTTACTTTC
ACCAGCGTTTCTGGGTGAGCAAAAACAGGAAGGCAAAATGCCGCAAAAAAGGGAATAAGGGCGACACGGA
AATGTTGAATACTCATACTCTTCCTTTTTCAATATTATTGAAGCATTTATCAGGGTTATTGTCTCATGAG
CGGATACATATTTGAATGTATTTAGAAAAATAAACAAATAGGGGTTCCGCGCACATTTCCCCGAAAAGTG
CCACCTGACGTCTAAGAAACCATTATTATCATGACATTAACCTATAAAAATAGGCGTATCACGAGGCCCT
TTCGTCTTCAAGGCGAAAAAACCCCGCCGAAGCGGGGTTTTTTGCGAAATATAATGACCCTCTTGATAAC
CCAAGAGGGCATTTTTTAGGAACGGTTATTTGATTATTAATCCGGCGGCAACTGAAACGATTCGGATCCT
GTATTACTATTCTGAATTCGCGGCCGCTTCTAGATATGACCATGATTACGGATTCACTGGCCGTCGTTTT
ACAACGTCGTGACTGGGAAAACCCTGGCGTTACCCAACTTAATCGCCTTGCAGCACATCCCCCTTTCGCC
AGCTGGCGTAATAGCGAAGAGGCCCGCACCGATCGCCCTTCCCAACAGTTGCGCAGCCTGAATGGCGAAT
GGCGCTTTGCCTGGTTTCCGGCACCAGAAGCGGTGCCGGAAAGCTGGCTGGAGTGCGATCTTCCTGAGGC
CGATACTGTCGTCGTCCCCTCAAACTGGCAGATGCACGGTTACGATGCGCCCATCTACACCAACGTGACC
TATCCCATTACGGTCAATCCGCCGTTTGTTCCCACGGAGAATCCGACGGGTTGTTACTCGCTCACATTTA
ATGTTGATGAAAGCTGGCTACAGGAAGGCCAGACGCGAATTATTTTTGATGGCGTTAACTCGGCGTTTCA
TCTGTGGTGCAACGGGCGCTGGGTCGGTTACGGCCAGGACAGTCGTTTGCCGTCTGAATTTGACCTGAGC
GCATTTTTACGCGCCGGAGAAAACCGCCTCGCGGTGATGGTGCTGCGCTGGAGTGACGGCAGTTATCTGG
AAGATCAGGATATGTGGCGGATGAGCGGCATTTTCCGTGACGTCTCGTTGCTGCATAAACCGACTACACA
AATCAGCGATTTCCATGTTGCCACTCGCTTTAATGATGATTTCAGCCGCGCTGTACTGGAGGCTGAAGTT
CAGATGTGCGGCGAGTTGCGTGACTACCTACGGGTAACAGTTTCTTTATGGCAGGGTGAAACGCAGGTCG
CCAGCGGCACCGCGCCTTTCGGCGGTGAAATTATCGATGAGCGTGGTGGTTATGCCGATCGCGTCACACT
ACGTCTGAACGTCGAAAACCCGAAACTGTGGAGCGCCGAAATCCCGAATCTCTATCGTGCGGTGGTTGAA
CTGCACACCGCCGACGGCACGCTGATTGAAGCAGAAGCCTGCGATGTCGGTTTCCGCGAGGTGCGGATTG
AAAATGGTCTGCTGCTGCTGAACGGCAAGCCGTTGCTGATTCGAGGCGTTAACCGTCACGAGCATCATCC
TCTGCATGGTCAGGTCATGGATGAGCAGACGATGGTGCAGGATATCCTGCTGATGAAGCAGAACAACTTT
AACGCCGTGCGCTGTTCGCATTATCCGAACCATCCGCTGTGGTACACGCTGTGCGACCGCTACGGCCTGT
ATGTGGTGGATGAAGCCAATATTGAAACCCACGGCATGGTGCCAATGAATCGTCTGACCGATGATCCGCG
CTGGCTACCGGCGATGAGCGAACGCGTAACGCGAATGGTGCAGCGCGATCGTAATCACCCGAGTGTGATC
ATCTGGTCGCTGGGGAATGAATCAGGCCACGGCGCTAATCACGACGCGCTGTATCGCTGGATCAAATCTG
TCGATCCTTCCCGCCCGGTGCAGTATGAAGGCGGCGGAGCCGACACCACGGCCACCGATATTATTTGCCC
GATGTACGCGCGCGTGGATGAAGACCAGCCCTTCCCGGCTGTGCCGAAATGGTCCATCAAAAAATGGCTT
TCGCTACCTGGAGAGACGCGCCCGCTGATCCTTTGCGAATACGCCCACGCGATGGGTAACAGTCTTGGCG
GTTTCGCTAAATACTGGCAGGCGTTTCGTCAGTATCCCCGTTTACAGGGCGGCTTCGTCTGGGACTGGGT
GGATCAGTCGCTGATTAAATATGATGAAAACGGCAACCCGTGGTCGGCTTACGGCGGTGATTTTGGCGAT
ACGCCGAACGATCGCCAGTTCTGTATGAACGGTCTGGTCTTTGCCGACCGCACGCCGCATCCAGCGCTGA
CGGAAGCAAAACACCAGCAGCAGTTTTTCCAGTTCCGTTTATCCGGGCAAACCATCGAAGTGACCAGCGA
ATACCTGTTCCGTCATAGCGATAACGAGCTCCTGCACTGGATGGTGGCGCTGGATGGTAAGCCGCTGGCA
AGCGGTGAAGTGCCTCTGGATGTCGCTCCACAAGGTAAACAGTTGATTGAACTGCCTGAACTACCGCAGC
CGGAGAGCGCCGGGCAACTCTGGCTCACAGTACGCGTAGTGCAACCGAACGCGACCGCATGGTCAGAAGC
CGGGCACATCAGCGCCTGGCAGCAGTGGCGTCTGGCGGAAAACCTCAGTGTGACGCTCCCCGCCGCGTCC
CACGCCATCCCGCATCTGACCACCAGCGAAATGGATTTTTGCATCGAGCTGGGTAATAAGCGTTGGCAAT
TTAACCGCCAGTCAGGCTTTCTTTCACAGATGTGGATTGGCGATAAAAAACAACTGCTGACGCCGCTGCG
CGATCAGTTCACCCGTGCACCGCTGGATAACGACATTGGCGTAAGTGAAGCGACCCGCATTGACCCTAAC
GCCTGGGTCGAACGCTGGAAGGCGGCGGGCCATTACCAGGCCGAAGCAGCGTTGTTGCAGTGCACGGCAG
ATACACTTGCTGATGCGGTGCTGATTACGACCGCTCACGCGTGGCAGCATCAGGGGAAAACCTTATTTAT
CAGCCGGAAAACCTACCGGATTGATGGTAGTGGTCAAATGGCGATTACCGTTGATGTTGAAGTGGCGAGC
GATACACCGCATCCGGCGCGGATTGGCCTGAACTGCCAGCTGGCGCAGGTAGCAGAGCGGGTAAACTGGC
TCGGATTAGGGCCGCAAGAAAACTATCCCGACCGCCTTACTGCCGCCTGTTTTGACCGCTGGGATCTGCC
ATTGTCAGACATGTATACCCCGTACGTCTTCCCGAGCGAAAACGGTCTGCGCTGCGGGACGCGCGAATTG
AATTATGGCCCACACCAGTGGCGCGGCGACTTCCAGTTCAACATCAGCCGCTACAGTCAACAGCAACTGA
TGGAAACCAGCCATCGCCATCTGCTGCACGCGGAAGAAGGCACATGGCTGAATATCGACGGTTTCCATAT
GGGGATTGGTGGCGACGACTCCTGGAGCCCGTCAGTATCGGCGGAATTCCAGCTGAGCGCCGGTCGCTAC
CATTACCAGTTGGTCTGGTGTCAAAAATAAACTAGTCGACTCACACTGGCTCACCTTCGGGTGGGCCTTT
CTGCGTTTATATACTAGAGAGAGAATATAAAAAGCCAGATTATTAATCCGGCTTTTTTATTATTTAATTC
CTGTTATAAAAAAAGGATCAATTTTGAACTCTCTCCCAAAGTTGATCCCTTAACGATCTAAAACAATTCA
TCCAGTAAAATATAATATTTTATTTTCTCCCAATCAGGCTTGATCCCCAGTAAGTCAAAAAATAGCTCGA
CATACTGTTCTTCCCCGATATCCTCCCTGATCGACCGGACGCAGAAGGCAATGTCATACCACTTGTCCGC
CCTGCCGCTTCTCCCAAGATCAATAAAGCCACTTACTTTGCCATCTTTCACAAAGATGTTGCTGTCTCCC
AGGTCGCCGTGGGAAAAGACAAGTTCCTCTTCGGGCTTTTCCGTCTTTAAAAAATCATACAGCTCGCGCG
GATCTTTAAATGGAGTGTCTTCTTCCCAGTTTTCGCAATCCACATCGGCCAGATCGTTATTCAGTAAGTA
ATCCAATTCGGCTAAGCGGCTGTCTAAGCTATTCGTATAGGGACAATCCGATATGTCGATGGAGTGAAAG
AGCCTGATGCACTCCGCATACAGCTCGATAATCTTTTCAGGGCTTTGTTCATCTTCATACTCTTCCGAGC
AAAGGACGCCATCGGCCTCACTCATGAGCAGATTGCTCCAGCCATCATGCCGTTCAAAGTGCAGGACCTT
TGGAACAGGCAGCTTTCCTTCCAGCCATAGCATCATGTCCTTTTCCCGTTCCACATCATAGGTGGTCCCT
TTATACCGGCTGTCCGTCATTTTTAAATATAGGTTTTCATTTTCTCCCACCAGCTTATATACCTTAGCAG
GAGACATTCCTTCCGTATCTTTTACGCAGCGGTATTTTTCGATCAGTTTTTTCAATTCCGGTGATATTCT
CATTTTAGCCATTTATTATTTCCTTCCTCTTTTCTACAGTATTTAAAGATACCCCAAGAAGCTAATTATA
ACAAGACGAACTCCAATTCACTGTTCCTTGCATTCTAAAACCTTAAATACCAGAAAACAGCTTTTTCAAA
GTTGTTTTCAAAGTTGGCGTATAACATAGTATCGACGGAGCCGATTTTGAAACCACAATTATGATAGAAT
TTACAAGCTATAAGGTTATTGTCCTGGGTTTCAAGCATTAGTCCATGCAAGTTTTTATGCTTTGCCCATT
CTATAGATATATTGATAAGAAGACTGGAATGCCCGCTCCGCCGGGATTATTCGAAAGCGCATCGTCCAAG
CGAGACCGTCTGCATTCGGAAATCTCGGCCGGTTCGCGCCGAGGAAGCCCATCTGGCTGCATCCCAAATC
GACACACAACGCACGGAGGCCCCGGCGATCGCCGGGGCCTCCGAATCATGCGCATCGTGGAAGCGAAGCT
CCGCAAAAAACCCCGCTTCAGCGGGGTTTTTTCGCGTCGCACCTCCTTGTCGTGTATTACAGGTACTACT
ATAACACATCATCTAGCCCGCCCGCGATACGTCCTCTGCGGTGCAGCGTGGTCGCGGTTCCACGCATCCG
CCGCCCGCTGCGCATCGCGCAGCACGTCATTAAGGCTCTGTTGCCTTGGCTGTTCCCTGCGCATCAGATA
TTCGAGCGGGCGCGATATTCGACTTCTAAGCTCTTCCACTTTGATTCGCATTCCCGCAACTCCTGCTCTG
ATGCGGCTCGCGAGTCCATCGCACTTAACAACGATGTTATCGAGGATTGCGCCGCGCTCAGCTTTTCCCG
CAGCTTCCCAGCCCCGAACCTCGGTAGCGATGGGTTGAAGCTCTCCAATGTCTCGCGCAACTCCGTCCGC
TCGTTGCCGAAGACACTCCAATCGGTCTTGCTCATCTTCGATATCGAGCTTCACGTCCTCGAGCTGGCTG
TCAAGCTCGGCAAGGTCACCCTCCTTGTCGGCAATCTCGGTAACAAGCTCTGCCTTACGCGTTTCGGCAT
CATTCAGTAAAGCGGCGGCTTCTTCCCTAGCCGCCGCGACGATTCGCGCCGCTTCGTCCTTCGCAGGTTC
AACCACGGCCTTATCGACCGCACAGCGTACCTTGTCGATATCCACGGACTTGTCCGTGTATACACGCTGC
GCCCGCGTCTCCTCGTCAAGCTCGATTGCAGGGCGGTAGCCCATGCGCCCCTCTAGGTAATCCCCAAGCT
CCTTGTGCATGCTCCGGTAGAAGCTGCGGGGGCACATCTGCTTGTAGTTGAACCGTCCATCTAGGATGGG
CGTGAACGGCACGTGCATGTGGTCGCGGGCGGGCGTGCCATCCTTCAACACCTCGTCCTTGTGGACGTAC
CCGCCCATCATGTTCTCGATGCCGAACTTCTTCGACAGGTACCAGTACGTGAGACGGAAGAACCTGTCCT
CATCGCCCTTGCGCACATTGTCGGGAAGCGTCACAACAACGTCAGCCATAACGACCGCATCCTTGCGCGT
GGCACGCTTCCCTGCGGCCTTCTGGGCCTCGTTCACGCGCTCGATGCGGCTCTCCACCGTGCCCCAGTTC
GGCTCGCCATCGCGCGGCTCCACGCGCCCCACAACGAGCTTGCCGTCCTTGTTCGTGTAGTGGCCGACCA
CCAAGTCGTTCTTGATGCGCTCGGGGTCGATGTTGTCGCGCTCCAGGCTGCTGCGGTCGCGGCGGTAGTG
GGCAAGCATGTGCCCGACCGATGGAGCCTTGTATTTCGCGATGTGAGCCATGGAAACCTCCGAACCGTAC
AGACTTAATCGACTAAAGTCTAGCACGTTAGACCTTAGCTACGCTAAGGACGTGGCAGGGCCAGCCCTGC
ACCCGCTCGGGCGTTCCCCCCGAGACCCCCCAGCCCTTGCCCGTTCGCGGCTTCGCTCACGGCCCTCGGG
CCATCGGCGCGAGCGCCGAACGGAGGGACTTCGCCCCTCCGAACCACCCCTCAATCTACCTGCGGTTCGG
CACACGGCACACGGCACTATTAGGGGGGCCGTCGTAGTGGCCCCCCTGTGGTCATTTGTCATTTGTCATT
TGTCACATTATTTTTCGGACACATTATTTTTCGGACGTAGTTAGCGAAAAATAATGAGCCGCCCGATTCT
GCAGGTCTCATCCAGTCGAGACACGGGCAAGGAAAGGGTCGATGGAGCAGAGCGTCCATCGACCCTTAAT
CAAGTCTGGTCTATTCGGTTGGCCGTCGCGTCAATTCCGCAATCCGTGAACGAGTCGGCTTAGATCTGCG
CGAGCGCAGACCACGCCGCCCCGTAGTCACGCATTGCTGCATTGACCCGACTACTCTTTGGCACCTGACT
GTTCCACGCACTTGCGCTTACGTTCGGCGTTCAGATAGTTCCCGCGACAATAGCGCTCGAGAATCGAGTT
GTACCCCACGATGATTTCGCGGTACTGCTCGGGAAACTCCCTCAGCGCCGCAGCCGTGAAATCGTTGATG
GTCTCGAACCTCTCGCACATGATGAAGCCGACCAACTCGAAGAGCATGTCCTGCTTGTCCTTAGTCGAGA
GCTGTTCGAGCTGACCAATGTCGAAGTTGTTTCCCTCGATGCGTGCTTCGACCGGATACAGCTCCTTGCC
CTTCTTGCGACAGGAAGCCGTGTCGTGAATCAGATAGTCATACGCATGCCTGATGTTGTTGATTGGCTCG
GCTGACGAACAGCACTTCTTGCCGTCCGCGCTCAATCGGTTCAAGACGTTGATGATTGCCTTGCGTGTCG
TGTTGCCGCCCCAGACAACAATGACGTGCGCATGCGTCTTGCGCTGCTTGCTCTTCTGGTCATGGTCTAT
GTCGTGAACCGCATAAGCGAAAGGCACTTGAAGAATGTCGTCTATCTCGTCCTGCCAGTCATCGCGCATG
TTCTCTGGGTAGCAGATGCCCTCCCAGAGCTTCACCTTCGTCTCGCCAGCGTTTGCCGCCATGCTATAAT
CTCCTTGTCTCGAATGCCCC
